Addgene plasmid #216344: ER-FAST-IRES-iRFP670
Purpose: For testing localization of pFAST and iRFP670 proteins to endoplasmic reticulum
Depositing lab: Alison Tebo. Depositing organization: HHMI, Janelia Research Campus.
Backbone
  Vector backbone: Addgene #70113
  Backbone size w/o insert (bp): 3989
  Vector type: Mammalian Expression
Growth in bacteria
  Bacterial resistance: Kanamycin, 50 μg/mL
  Growth temperature: 37°C
  Growth strain: DH5alpha
  Copy number: High Copy
Gene/Insert
  Gene/Insert name: PRL_pFAST-IRES-CANX_iRFP670
  Species: pFAST derived from photoactive yellow protein (PYP) from H. Halophila; iRPF670 derived from Rhodopseudomonas palustris CGA009
  Insert size (bp): 3944
  Mutation: n/a
  Promoter: CMV
  Tag / fusion protein: myc for FAST and iRF670 proteins (C terminal on insert)
  Cloning method: Gibson Cloning
Terms and licenses: Academic/Nonprofit Terms; Industry Terms: Not Available to Industry
Depositor comments: Mutation 407F to L within Calnexin also works
How to cite: ER-FAST-IRES-iRFP670 was a gift from Alison Tebo (Addgene plasmid # 216344 ; http://n2t.net/addgene:216344 ; RRID:Addgene_216344)
