[The description below was written by a language model from this plasmid's Addgene catalogue record and pLannotate feature annotations shown in this document.]
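Description:
ER-FAST-IRES-iRFP670 is a mammalian expression plasmid of about 7.9 kb, built by Gibson assembly on a backbone taken from another deposited plasmid. It carries a bicistronic cassette that sends two spectrally distinct reporters to the endoplasmic reticulum. In bacteria it replicates from a high-copy ColE1/pUC-type origin and is selected with kanamycin. The NeoR/KanR gene sits behind tandem bacterial (bla) and SV40 early promoters and is followed by an HSV TK polyadenylation signal, so the same marker can in principle confer G418 resistance in mammalian cells. An f1 origin is also present.

Expression is driven by the CMV immediate-early enhancer and promoter, followed by a Xenopus beta-globin 5'-UTR that acts as a translational enhancer. The first open reading frame joins the bovine prolactin signal sequence to pFAST, which the annotation software labels as Y-FAST. This small tag, derived from photoactive yellow protein, fluoresces only when it binds a cell-permeant fluorogen. A myc epitope follows it, and a partial FLAG match is annotated just downstream. An EMCV IRES then allows cap-independent translation of the second reading frame from the same transcript. That frame fuses human calnexin, an ER-resident chaperone, to the N-terminus of iRFP670, a biliverdin-dependent near-infrared fluorescent protein, again followed by a myc tag. An SV40 poly(A) signal terminates the transcript.

The stated purpose is to test localization of pFAST and iRFP670 to the endoplasmic reticulum, with the prolactin signal peptide and the calnexin fusion providing the two targeting routes. The depositor notes that a calnexin variant with a phenylalanine-to-leucine change at position 407 also works.
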