Features (pLannotate 1.2.2; 21 found; start..end, strand, type, name):
    514..1443    +  CDS            iRFP670: iRFP670 is a basic (constitutively fluorescent) near ir fluorescent protein published in 2013, derived from Rhodopseudomonas palustris CGA009. It has low acid sensitivity. It requires the cofactor biliverdin for fluorescence.
   1453..1479    +  CDS            Myc (fragment): Myc (human c-Myc proto-oncogene) epitope tag
   1506..1590    +  CDS            large T antigen (fragment): large T antigen from SV40 (simian virus 40)
   1613..1734    +  polyA_signal   SV40 poly(A) signal: SV40 polyadenylation signal
   1768..2196    -  rep_origin     f1 ori (sequence partly withheld): f1 bacteriophage origin of replication; arrow indicates direction of (+) strand synthesis
   2223..2327    +  promoter       AmpR promoter: bla
   2329..2686    +  promoter       SV40 promoter: SV40 enhancer and early promoter
   2721..3515    +  CDS            NeoR/KanR: aminoglycoside phosphotransferase from Tn5; aph(3')-II (or nptII); confers resistance to neomycin, kanamycin, and G418 (Geneticin®)
   3536..3688    +  CDS            ble (fragment): BLE_KLEPN - Experimental evidence at protein level: Swiss-Prot protein existence level 1. Binding protein with a strong affinity to the bleomycin family of antibiotics. Binds to CL990; an antimitotic-antibiotic compound. From Klebsiella pneumoniae.
   3747..3794    +  polyA_signal   HSV TK poly(A) signal: herpes simplex virus thymidine kinase polyadenylation signal (Cole and Stacy, 1985)
   3885..3901    -  polyA_signal   bGH poly(A) signal (fragment): bovine growth hormone polyadenylation signal
   4123..4711    +  rep_origin     ori: high-copy-number ColE1/pMB1/pBR322/pUC origin of replication
   4886..5189    +  enhancer       CMV enhancer: human cytomegalovirus immediate early enhancer
   5190..5393    +  promoter       CMV promoter: human cytomegalovirus (CMV) immediate early promoter
   5421..5463    +  5'UTR          Xenopus globin 5'-UTR: translational enhancer from the 5'-UTR of the major beta-globin gene of Xenopus laevis
   5472..5561    +  CDS            prolactin signal sequence: signal sequence from bovine prolactin
   5574..5948    +  CDS            Y-FAST: small protein tag, derived from photoactive yellow protein, that allows in vivo fluorescent labeling by addition of a cell-permeant fluorogen (Plamont et al., 2016)
   5958..5984    +  CDS            Myc (fragment): Myc (human c-Myc proto-oncogene) epitope tag
   6009..6029    +  CDS            FLAG (fragment): FLAG® epitope tag, followed by an enterokinase cleavage site
   6041..6627    +  misc_feature   IRES2: internal ribosome entry site (IRES) of the encephalomyocarditis virus (EMCV)
   6628..471     +  CDS            CANX (across the origin): CALX_HUMAN - Experimental evidence at protein level: Swiss-Prot protein existence level 1. Calcium-binding protein that interacts with newly synthesized glycoproteins in the endoplasmic reticulum. It may act in assisting protein assembly and/or in the retention within the ER of unassembled protein subunits. It seems to play a major role in the quality control apparatus of the ER by the retention of incorrectly folded proteins. Associated with partial T-cell antigen receptor complexes that escape the ER of immature thymocytes, it may function as a signaling complex regulating thymocyte maturati
>Addgene plasmid #216344 | ER-FAST-IRES-iRFP670 | addgene full sequence | sequence record 427396 | Addgene NGS Result
GACAACTTTATCATTTGTGCTGATCGAAGAATAGTTGATGATTGGGCCAATGATGGATGGGGCCTGAAGA
AAGCTGCTGATGGGGCTGCTGAGCCAGGCGTTGTGGGGCAGATGAACGAGGCAGCTGAAGAGCGCCCGTG
GCTGTGGGTAGTCTATATTCTAACTGTAGCCCTTCCTGTGTTCCTGGTTATCCTCTTCTGCTGTTCTGGA
AAGAAACAGACCAGTGGTATGGAGTATAAGAAAACTGATGCACCTCAACCGGATGTGAAGGAAGAGGAAG
AAGAGAAGGAAGAGGAAAAGGACAAGGGAGATGAGGAGGAGGAAGGAGAAGAGAAACTTGAAGAGAAACA
GAAAAGTGATGCCGAAGAAGATGGTGGCACTGTCAGTCAAGAGGAGGAAGACAGAAAACCTAAAGCAGAG
GAGGATGAAATTTTGAACAGATCACCAAGAAACAGAAAGCCACGAAGAGAGGGGGGTGCGTCAGGCGGCA
GCGGATCTGGACCGGTCGCTACTGCGCGTAAGGTCGATCTCACCTCCTGCGATCGCGAGCCGATCCACAT
CCCCGGCAGCATTCAGCCGTGCGGCTGCCTGCTAGCCTGCGACGCGCAGGCGGTGCGGATCACGCGCATT
ACGGAAAATGCCGGCGCGTTCTTTGGACGCGAAACTCCGCGGGTCGGTGAGCTACTCGCCGATTACTTCG
GCGAGACCGAAGCCCATGCGCTGCGCAACGCACTGGCGCAGTCCTCCGATCCAAAGCGACCGGCGCTGAT
CTTCGGTTGGCGCGACGGCCTGACCGGCCGCACCTTCGACATCTCACTGCATCGCCATGACGGTACATCG
ATCATCGAGTTCGAGCCTGCGGCGGCCGAACAGGCCGACAATCCGCTGCGGCTGACGCGGCAGATCATCG
CGCGCACCAAAGAACTGAAGTCGCTCGAAGAGATGGCCGCACGGGTGCCGCGCTATCTGCAGGCGATGCT
CGGCTATCACCGCGTGATGTTGTACCGCTTCGCGGACGACGGCTCCGGGATGGTGATCGGCGAGGCGAAG
CGCAGCGACCTCGAGAGCTTTCTCGGTCAGCACTTTCCGGCGTCGCTGGTCCCGCAGCAGGCGCGGCTAC
TGTACTTGAAGAACGCGATCCGCGTGGTCTCGGATTCGCGCGGCATCAGCAGCCGGATCGTGCCCGAGCA
CGACGCCTCCGGCGCCGCGCTCGATCTGTCGTTCGCGCACCTGCGCAGCATCTCGCCCTGCCATCTCGAA
TTTCTGCGGAACATGGGCGTCAGCGCCTCGATGTCGCTGTCGATCATCATTGACGGCACGCTATGGGGAT
TGATCATCTGTCATCATTACGAGCCGCGTGCCGTGCCGATGGCGCAGCGCGTCGCGGCCGAAATGTTCGC
CGACTTCTTATCGCTGCACTTCACCGCCGCCCACCACCAACGCGGATCCGAACAAAAGCTTATTTCTGAA
GAGGACTTGTGATGGATCCACCGGATCTAGATAACTGATCATAATCAGCCATACCACATTTGTAGAGGTT
TTACTTGCTTTAAAAAACCTCCCACACCTCCCCCTGAACCTGAAACATAAAATGAATGCAATTGTTGTTG
TTAACTTGTTTATTGCAGCTTATAATGGTTACAAATAAAGCAATAGCATCACAAATTTCACAAATAAAGC
ATTTTTTTCACTGCATTCTAGTTGTGGTTTGTCCAAACTCATCAATGTATCTTAACGCGTAAATTGTAAG
CGTTAATATTTTGTTAAAATTCGCGTTAAATTTTTGTTAAATCAGCTCATTTTTTAACCAATAGGCCGAA
ATCGGCAAAATCCCTTATAAATCAAAAGAATAGACCGAGATAGGGT
[37 nt withheld, positions 1867-1903]
AAAGAACGTGGACTCCAACGTCAAAGG
[49 nt withheld, positions 1931-1979]
T
[91 nt withheld, positions 1981-2071]
G
[124 nt withheld, positions 2073-2196]
CAGGTGGCACTTTTCGGGGAAATGTGCGCGGAACCCCTATTTGTTTATTTTTCTAAATACATTCAAATAT
GTATCCGCTCATGAGACAATAACCCTGATAAATGCTTCAATAATATTGAAAAAGGAAGAGTCCTGAGGCG
GAAAGAACCAGCTGTGGAATGTGTGTCAGTTAGGGTGTGGAAAGTCCCCAGGCTCCCCAGCAGGCAGAAG
TATGCAAAGCATGCATCTCAATTAGTCAGCAACCAGGTGTGGAAAGTCCCCAGGCTCCCCAGCAGGCAGA
AGTATGCAAAGCATGCATCTCAATTAGTCAGCAACCATAGTCCCGCCCCTAACTCCGCCCATCCCGCCCC
TAACTCCGCCCAGTTCCGCCCATTCTCCGCCCCATGGCTGACTAATTTTTTTTATTTATGCAGAGGCCGA
GGCCGCCTCGGCCTCTGAGCTATTCCAGAAGTAGTGAGGAGGCTTTTTTGGAGGCCTAGGCTTTTGCAAA
GATCGATCAAGAGACAGGATGAGGATCGTTTCGCATGATTGAACAAGATGGATTGCACGCAGGTTCTCCG
GCCGCTTGGGTGGAGAGGCTATTCGGCTATGACTGGGCACAACAGACAATCGGCTGCTCTGATGCCGCCG
TGTTCCGGCTGTCAGCGCAGGGGCGCCCGGTTCTTTTTGTCAAGACCGACCTGTCCGGTGCCCTGAATGA
ACTGCAAGACGAGGCAGCGCGGCTATCGTGGCTGGCCACGACGGGCGTTCCTTGCGCAGCTGTGCTCGAC
GTTGTCACTGAAGCGGGAAGGGACTGGCTGCTATTGGGCGAAGTGCCGGGGCAGGATCTCCTGTCATCTC
ACCTTGCTCCTGCCGAGAAAGTATCCATCATGGCTGATGCAATGCGGCGGCTGCATACGCTTGATCCGGC
TACCTGCCCATTCGACCACCAAGCGAAACATCGCATCGAGCGAGCACGTACTCGGATGGAAGCCGGTCTT
GTCGATCAGGATGATCTGGACGAAGAGCATCAGGGGCTCGCGCCAGCCGAACTGTTCGCCAGGCTCAAGG
CGAGCATGCCCGACGGCGAGGATCTCGTCGTGACCCATGGCGATGCCTGCTTGCCGAATATCATGGTGGA
AAATGGCCGCTTTTCTGGATTCATCGACTGTGGCCGGCTGGGTGTGGCGGACCGCTATCAGGACATAGCG
TTGGCTACCCGTGATATTGCTGAAGAGCTTGGCGGCGAATGGGCTGACCGCTTCCTCGTGCTTTACGGTA
TCGCCGCTCCCGATTCGCAGCGCATCGCCTTCTATCGCCTTCTTGACGAGTTCTTCTGAGCGGGACTCTG
GGGTTCGAAATGACCGACCAAGCGACGCCCAACCTGCCATCACGAGATTTCGATTCCACCGCCGCCTTCT
ATGAAAGGTTGGGCTTCGGAATCGTTTTCCGGGACGCCGGCTGGATGATCCTCCAGCGCGGGGATCTCAT
GCTGGAGTTCTTCGCCCACCCTAGGGGGAGGCTAACTGAAACACGGAAGGAGACAATACCGGAAGGAACC
CGCGCTATGACGGCAATAAAAAGACAGAATAAAACGCACGGTGTTGGGTCGTTTGTTCATAAACGCGGGG
TTCGGTCCCAGGGCTGGCACTCTGTCGATACCCCACCGAGACCCCATTGGGGCCAATACGCCCGCGTTTC
TTCCTTTTCCCCACCCCACCCCCCAAGTTCGGGTGAAGGCCCAGGGCTCGCAGCCAACGTCGGGGCGGCA
GGCCCTGCCATAGCCTCAGGTTACTCATATATACTTTAGATTGATTTAAAACTTCATTTTTAATTTAAAA
GGATCTAGGTGAAGATCCTTTTTGATAATCTCATGACCAAAATCCCTTAACGTGAGTTTTCGTTCCACTG
AGCGTCAGACCCCGTAGAAAAGATCAAAGGATCTTCTTGAGATCCTTTTTTTCTGCGCGTAATCTGCTGC
TTGCAAACAAAAAAACCACCGCTACCAGCGGTGGTTTGTTTGCCGGATCAAGAGCTACCAACTCTTTTTC
CGAAGGTAACTGGCTTCAGCAGAGCGCAGATACCAAATACTGTTCTTCTAGTGTAGCCGTAGTTAGGCCA
CCACTTCAAGAACTCTGTAGCACCGCCTACATACCTCGCTCTGCTAATCCTGTTACCAGTGGCTGCTGCC
AGTGGCGATAAGTCGTGTCTTACCGGGTTGGACTCAAGACGATAGTTACCGGATAAGGCGCAGCGGTCGG
GCTGAACGGGGGGTTCGTGCACACAGCCCAGCTTGGAGCGAACGACCTACACCGAACTGAGATACCTACA
GCGTGAGCTATGAGAAAGCGCCACGCTTCCCGAAGGGAGAAAGGCGGACAGGTATCCGGTAAGCGGCAGG
GTCGGAACAGGAGAGCGCACGAGGGAGCTTCCAGGGGGAAACGCCTGGTATCTTTATAGTCCTGTCGGGT
TTCGCCACCTCTGACTTGAGCGTCGATTTTTGTGATGCTCGTCAGGGGGGCGGAGCCTATGGAAAAACGC
CAGCAACGCGGCCTTTTTACGGTTCCTGGCCTTTTGCTGGCCTTTTGCTCACATGTTCTTTCCTGCGTTA
TCCCCTGATTCTGTGGATAACCGTATTACCGCCATGCATTAGTTATTAATAGTAATCAATTACGGGGTCA
TTAGTTCATAGCCCATATATGGAGTTCCGCGTTACATAACTTACGGTAAATGGCCCGCCTGGCTGACCGC
CCAACGACCCCCGCCCATTGACGTCAATAATGACGTATGTTCCCATAGTAACGCCAATAGGGACTTTCCA
TTGACGTCAATGGGTGGAGTATTTACGGTAAACTGCCCACTTGGCAGTACATCAAGTGTATCATATGCCA
AGTACGCCCCCTATTGACGTCAATGACGGTAAATGGCCCGCCTGGCATTATGCCCAGTACATGACCTTAT
GGGACTTTCCTACTTGGCAGTACATCTACGTATTAGTCATCGCTATTACCATGGTGATGCGGTTTTGGCA
GTACATCAATGGGCGTGGATAGCGGTTTGACTCACGGGGATTTCCAAGTCTCCACCCCATTGACGTCAAT
GGGAGTTTGTTTTGGCACCAAAATCAACGGGACTTTCCAAAATGTCGTAACAACTCCGCCCCATTGACGC
AAATGGGCGGTAGGCGTGTACGGTGGGAGGTCTATATAAGCAGAGCTGGTTTAGTGAACCGTCAGATCCG
CTAGCTTGTTCTTTTTGCAGAAGCTCAGAATAAACGCTCAACTTTGGCAGATACCATGGACAGCAAAGGT
TCGTCGCAGAAAGGGTCCCGCCTGCTCCTGCTGCTGGTGGTGTCAAATCTACTCTTGTGCCAGGGTGTGG
TCTCCTGCAGTCGACTTATGGAGCATGTTGCCTTTGGCAGTGAGGACATCGAGAACACTCTGGCCAATAT
GGACGACGAACAACTGGATAGGTTGGCCTTTGGCGTAATTCAGCTCGATGGTGACGGGAATATCCTGCTG
TACAATGCTGCTGAAGGGGACATCACTGGCAGAGATCCCAAACAGGTGATTGGGAAGAACTTCTTCAAGG
ATGTTGCACCTGGAACGGATACTCCCGAGTTTTACGGCAAATTCAAGGAAGGCGCAGCGTCAGGGAATCT
GAACACCATGTTCGAATGGACGATACCGACAAGCAGGGGACCAACCAAGGTCAAGGTGCACTTGAAGAAA
GCCCTTTCCGGTGACAGATATTGGGTCTTTGTGAAACGGGTGGGATCCGAACAAAAGCTTATTTCTGAAG
AGGACTTGAAAGATGAGCTCTAACTCGAGGACTACAAGGACGACGACGACAAGCCCGGGATCCGCCCCTC
TCCCTCCCCCCCCCCTAACGTTACTGGCCGAAGCCGCTTGGAATAAGGCCGGTGTGCGTTTGTCTATATG
TTATTTTCCACCATATTGCCGTCTTTTGGCAATGTGAGGGCCCGGAAACCTGGCCCTGTCTTCTTGACGA
GCATTCCTAGGGGTCTTTCCCCTCTCGCCAAAGGAATGCAAGGTCTGTTGAATGTCGTGAAGGAAGCAGT
TCCTCTGGAAGCTTCTTGAAGACAAACAACGTCTGTAGCGACCCTTTGCAGGCAGCGGAACCCCCCACCT
GGCGACAGGTGCCTCTGCGGCCAAAAGCCACGTGTATAAGATACACCTGCAAAGGCGGCACAACCCCAGT
GCCACGTTGTGAGTTGGATAGTTGTGGAAAGAGTCAAATGGCTCTCCTCAAGCGTATTCAACAAGGGGCT
GAAGGATGCCCAGAAGGTACCCCATTGTATGGGATCTGATCTGGGGCCTCGGTACACATGCTTTACATGT
GTTTAGTCGAGGTTAAAAAAACGTCTAGGCCCCCCGAACCACGGGGACGTGGTTTTCCTTTGAAAAACAC
GATGATAATATGGCCACAACCATGGAAGGGAAGTGGTTGCTGTGTATGTTACTGGTGCTTGGAACTGCTA
TTGTTGAGGCTCATGATGGACATGATGATGATGTGATTGATATTGAGGATGACCTTGACGATGTCATTGA
AGAGGTAGAAGACTCAAAACCAGATACCACTGCTCCTCCTTCATCTCCCAAGGTTACTTACAAAGCTCCA
GTTCCAACAGGGGAAGTATATTTTGCTGATTCTTTTGACAGAGGAACTCTGTCAGGGTGGATTTTATCCA
AAGCCAAGAAAGACGATACCGATGATGAAATTGCCAAATATGATGGAAAGTGGGAGGTAGAGGAAATGAA
GGAGTCAAAGCTTCCAGGTGATAAAGGACTTGTGTTGATGTCTCGGGCCAAGCATCATGCCATCTCTGCT
AAACTGAACAAGCCCTTCCTGTTTGACACCAAGCCTCTCATTGTTCAGTATGAGGTTAATTTCCAAAATG
GAATAGAATGTGGTGGTGCCTATGTGAAACTGCTTTCTAAAACACCAGAACTCAACCTGGATCAGTTCCA
TGACAAGACCCCTTATACGATTATGTTTGGTCCAGATAAATGTGGAGAGGACTATAAACTGCACTTCATC
TTCCGACACAAAAACCCCAAAACGGGTATCTATGAAGAAAAACATGCTAAGAGGCCAGATGCAGATCTGA
AGACCTATTTTACTGATAAGAAAACACATCTTTACACACTAATCTTGAATCCAGATAATAGTTTTGAAAT
ACTGGTTGACCAATCTGTGGTGAATAGTGGAAATCTGCTCAATGACATGACTCCTCCTGTAAATCCTTCA
CGTGAAATTGAGGACCCAGAAGACCGGAAGCCCGAGGATTGGGATGAAAGACCAAAAATCCCAGATCCAG
AAGCTGTCAAGCCAGATGACTGGGATGAAGATGCCCCTGCTAAGATTCCAGATGAAGAGGCCACAAAACC
CGAAGGCTGGTTAGATGATGAGCCTGAGTACGTACCTGATCCAGACGCAGAGAAACCTGAGGATTGGGAT
GAAGACATGGATGGAGAATGGGAGGCTCCTCAGATTGCCAACCCTAGATGTGAGTCAGCTCCTGGATGTG
GTGTCTGGCAGCGACCTGTGATTGACAACCCCAATTATAAAGGCAAATGGAAGCCTCCTATGATTGACAA
TCCCAGTTACCAGGGAATCTGGAAACCCAGGAAAATACCAAATCCAGATTTCTTTGAAGATCTGGAACCT
TTCAGAATGACTCCTTTTAGTGCTATTGGTTTGGAGCTGTGGTCCATGACCTCTGACATTTTTTTT
